>Addgene plasmid #209086 | piggyBac_rtTA (4th_Gen)_SNCA-Avi_IRES_NGN2-2A-PURO_Synapsin-BirA (pEHA1628) | addgene full sequence | sequence record 417159 | Addgene NGS Result
GTAGTGCGCGAGCAAAATTTAAGCTACAACAAGGCAAGGCTTGACCGACAATTGCATGAAGAATCTGCTT
AGGGTTAGGCGTTTTGCGCTGCTTCGGGGAGATGGGGGAGGCTAACTGAGCTCTAGATTAACCCTAGAAA
GATAGTCTGCGTAAAATTGACGCATGCATTCTTGAAATATTGCTCTCTCTTTCTAAATAGCGCGAATCCG
TCGCTGTGCATTTAGGACATCTCAGTCGCCGCTTGGAGCTCCCGTGAGGCGTGCTTGTCAATGCGGTAAG
TGTCACTGATTTTGAACTATAACGACCGCGTGAGTCAAAATGACGCATGATTATCTTTTACGTGACTTTT
AAGATTTAACTCATACGATAATTATATTGTTATTTCATGTTCTACTTACGTGATAACTTATTATATATAT
ATTTTCTTGTTATAGATATCACAAATGCTTGTCCTTCCTTCCTGTAACACAGCCATTAAACCAGGAGCAT
CGCCCTTCCCCGGCCCTCAGGTAAGAGGACCAAATACCGTAGCCGTTTCCAATTTCAGTCCTTTAGCGCC
ACCTGGTGCTAACTACTCTATCACGCTTTTATCCAATAACTACCTTTGTAAATTTCCTTTCAAAAGTTCT
GGCCGGGCGCGGTGGCTCACGCTTGTAATCCCAGCACTTTGTGAGGGGTCAGGAGTTCGAGACGATCAAC
TAGAATGAATGTCGAGACCCATAGAGCCCACCGCATCCCCAGCATGCCTGCTATTGTCTTCCCAATCCTC
CCCCTTGCTGTCCTGCCCCACCCCACCCCCCAGAATAGAATGACACCTACTCAGACAATGCGATGCAATT
TCCTCATTTTATTAGGAAAGGACAGTGGGAGTGGCACCTTCCAGGGTCAAGGAAGGCACGGGGGAGGGGC
AAACAACAGATGGCTGGCAACTAGAAGGCACAGTCGAGGCTGATCAGCGGGTTTAAACTCAAAACAGAGA
TGTGTCGAAGATGGACAGTCCTGTGCTGATATGCATGGCATGCAAGAGGCACTCGTCGTTCAGGAAGGTA
TCCAGAATCTCGTTCAATTCCGGGGTCAGGGGTGAGTCCAGGTTCAGATCCTCGGTCATGGACTCAAGTG
TGGTTGTCAGCTCATCCAGATGGCCCCTTGGGGGCGGATGGGAAAGGTCCATTTGGCCACAGATTGCAGC
CTCTTCCTTCTGGGGAATCACAGTATCGGCCATCTCCCGAAGGGCTTTGACAGCCTGGCTCGTCTCTTCA
TCGGGATCCTCCAACAGGTGACTGGCCTCGGGAGTCACTGCGGGCGCTGGATCCAGTGGCTGAGGGACTG
GTGCCGGGGTCAGTGACCCGACTGGCTCATGTACTGGACCGGTTGGTGTTGGTGCGAGGCTGGCGGGGAG
TGGGCGGTTGGCCCATGGACTTCCTGGAGGATGAAATGGCCGGATTCGTTTTGGCTGGCACACCTCGCGG
CCCTCAAACACGTCACTAATAGCGGAGCCGGCCTCAGGCTTCGGCAAAAACATCCCTTCCCTGGAATCCC
GGCTGCCGCTGCCAGAGCCCAGCAAGGCTGAGAAATCCATATCGGCGATAGAGCTGAAGTCCTCGTCGCC
AGACAGCAGTCCATTAGGCAGGCCTGGTGCTCCCAGAGGGGCAGGAGCTGGATCAGGAGGCCTCTGAGCG
CCTGTCACGAGCCGGGTGATGGCCTCGGGGTATTCCATCAGCATGGGCTCGGTGGTGTGAGGGGCCACAG
GGATGCCCTGGTTCAGCAGCTGCTGGAACTCGCTGTTGTCCACGCTGGCCAGGTCGGTGAACACGGCAGG
ATCGGTGCTGTTTCCCAGCAGGGCTCCCAGATCCTCGTCGTCGAACTGCAGCTGCAGCAGAGCTTCAGAC
AGTGTGCCCTCGCCGGCCTGTGTAGGTTTAGGGGCTGGTGGAGCCACAGCCTGTGGAGGTCCAGGAGCCA
GCACAGGCACGGGTGCTGGTGCCTGAGCCAGTGCAGACACCATGGCTGGAGCTGGTGCAGGAGCAGGAGC
CTGAGGCAGCACCTGAGGAGGGGCTGGAGCCAGAGCAGAGGCCTGAGAGATCTGGCCGCTGGGGAACACC
ATGGTAGGGAACTCGTCGTAGTTGATGGTGCTCAGGCTGCTGGTGAAGGGGTAAGGCTGGGGGGCAGGTT
TTGGCACGCTGGCGCTGGATCTGCTGGGCACGGCGATTCTTCTAGGTGGAGGTCTAGGGTCGGTGGGGCC
GCTGAAGGGGGACTTCTTCATGATGCTCTTGAATGTCTCGTAGGTCCGCTTCCGCTTTTCCTCGATCCGG
TGCCGGTCGTCGGTGTCGGGCAGGTACTGGCTACCAACTTTGCGTTTCTTTTTCGGAGATCCGGAACTTC
TAGAGTTAATCAGCATGTCCAGGTCGAAATCATCAAGGGCGTCACTGCCGAGCATGTCGAGGTCAAAGTC
ATCAAGGGCATCCGAACCAAGCATGTCAAGGTCAAAATCATCGAGGGCGTCACTTCCCAGCATATCCAGA
TCAAAATCGTCCAATGCGTCAGCCCGTCCGGAACCGCTGGCCTCCGGCCCGCCGCTTTCGCACTTTAGCT
GTTTCTCCAGGCCACATATGATTAGTTCCAGGCCGAAAAGGAAGGCAGGTTCGGCTCCCTGCCGGTCGAA
CAGCTCAATTGCTTGTTTCAGAAGTGGGGGCATAGAATCGGTGGTAGGTGTCTCTCTTTCCTCTTTTGCT
ACTTGATGCTCCTGTTCCTCCAATACGCAGCCCAGTGTAAAGTGGCCCACGGCGGACAGAGCGTACAGTG
CGTTCTCCAGGGAGAAGCCTTGCTGACACAGGAACGCGAGCTGATTTTCCAGGGTTTCGTACTGTTTCTC
TGTTGGGCGGGTGCCGAGATGCACTTTAGCCCCGTCGCGATGTGAGAGGAGAGCACAGCGGTATGACTTG
GCGTTGTTCCGCAGAAAGTCTTGCCATGACTCGCCTTCCAGGGGGCAGGAGTGGGTATGATGCCTGTCCA
GCATCTCGATTGGCAGGGCATCGAGCAGGGCCCGCTTGTTCTTCACGTGCCAGTACAGGGTAGGCTGCTC
AACTCCCAGCTTTTGAGCGAGTTTCCTTGTCGTCAGGCCTTCGATACCGACTCCATTGAGTAATTCCAGA
GCAGAGTTTATGACTTTGCTCTTGTCCAGTCTAGACATAGAACCACCTGGACCAGGGTTTTCTTCAACAT
CACCACAAGTGAGGAGAGAACCTCTACCTTCGCCGGATCCGCCCTCCCACACATAACCAGAGGGCAGCAA
TTCACGAATCCCAACTGCCGTCGGCTGTCCATCACTGTCCTTCACTATGGCTTTGATCCCAGGATGCAGA
TCGAGAAGCACCTGTCGGCACCGTCCGCAGGGGCTCAAGATGCCCCTGTTCTCATTTCCGATCGCGACGA
TACAAGTCAGGTTGCCAGCTGCCGCAGCAGCAGCAGTGCCCAGCACCACGAGTTCTGCACAAGGTCCCCC
AGTAAAATGATATACATTGACACCAGTGAAGATGCGGCCGTCGCTAGAGAGAGCTGCGCTGGCGACGCTG
TAGTCTTCAGAGATGGGGATGCTGTTGATTGTAGCCGTTGCTCTTTCAATGAGGGTGGATTCTTCTTGAG
ACAAAGGCTTGGCCATGGTGAATTGCTGGGGAGAGAGGTCGGTGATTCGGTCAACGAGGGAGCCGACTGC
CGACGTGCGCTCCGGAGGCTTGCAGAATGCGGAACACCGCGCGGGCAGGAACAGGGCCCACACTACCGCC
CCACACCCCGCCTCCCGCACCGCCCCTTCCCGGCCGCTGCTCTCGGCGCGCCCTGCTGAGCAGCCGCTAT
TGGCCACAGCCCATCGCGGTCGGCGCGCTGCCATTGCTCCCTGGCGCTGTCCGTCTGCGAGGGTACTAGT
GAGACGTGCGGCTTCCGTTTGTCACGTCCGGCACGCCGCGAACCGCAAGGAACCTTCCCGACTTAGGGGC
GGAGCAGGAAGCGTCGCCGGGGGGCCCACAAGGGTAGCGGCGAAGATCCGGGTGACGCTGCGAACGGACG
TGAAGAATGTGCGAGACCCAGGGTCGGCGCCGCTGCGTTTCCCGGAACCACGCCCAGAGCAGCCGCGTCC
CTGCGCAAACCCAGGGCTGCCTTGGAAAAGGCGCAACCCCAACCCCGGGGAGGTGGTCCCTGCAGTTACG
CCAATGATAACCCCCGCCAGAAAAATCTTAGTAGCCTTCCCTTTTTGTTTTCCGTGCCCCAACTCGGCGG
ATTGACTCGGCCCCTTCCGGAAACACCCGAATCAACTTCTAGTCAAATTATTGTTCACGCCGCAATGACC
CACCCCTGGCCCGCGTCTGTGGAACTGACCCCTGGTGTACAGGAGAGTTCGCTGCTGAAAGTGGTCCCAA
AGGGGTACTAGTTTTTAAGCTCCCAACTCCCCCTCCCCCAGCGTCTGGAGGATTCCACACCCTCGCACCG
CAGGGGCGAGGAAGTGGGCGGAGTCCGGTTTTGGCGCCAGCCGCTGAGGCTGCCAAGCAGAAAAGCCACC
GCTGAGGAGACTCCGGTCACTGTCCTCGCCCCGCCTCCCCCTTCCCTCCCCTTGGGGACCACCGGGCGCC
ACGCCGCGAACGGTAAGTGCCGCGGTCGTCGGCGCCTCCGCCCTCCCCCTAGGGCCCCAATTCCCAGCGG
GCGCGGCGCGCGGCCCCTCCCCCCGCCGGGCGCGCGCCCGCTGCCCCGCCCTTCGTGGCCGCCCGGCGTG
GGCGGTGCCACCCCTCCCCCCGGCGGCCCCGCGCGCAGCTCCCGGCTCCCTCCCCCTTCGGATGTGGCTT
GAGCTGTAGGCGCGGAGGCTAGCTGGGGATCTGGTGGGCTCTATTGGTAGACTTTAGTCCCTATCAGTGA
TAGAGAAGGTATCTCCAGTTTACTCCCTATCAGTGATAGAGACATCCATGGAATCAACTTCAGCTTTATG
AGTAAGAAGCCCTATAGGATGTGGCTTTCCCTATCAGTGATAGAGAACTAATGATAAGACCACTGCACTT
TAGTCCCTATCAGTGATAGAGATGAGATCTTCTGGTGTACAGGAGTTTTCTCCCTATCAGTGATAGAGAG
TCTGTGTGCCATTTGATCCCTATCAGTGATAGAGACTGTATTTCCAGGTAGGCCTGTACAGTGGGAGGCC
TATATAAGCAGAGCTCCTTTAGTGAACCCTCAGATGGCCAGAGATAAGAGAGAAAAGAAGAGTAAGAAGA
AATATAAGAGCCACCACAAGTTTGTACAAAAAAGCAGGCTGCCGCCACCATGGATGTATTCATGAAAGGA
CTTTCAAAGGCCAAGGAGGGAGTTGTGGCTGCTGCTGAGAAAACCAAACAGGGTGTGGCAGAAGCAGCAG
GAAAGACAAAAGAG
[192 nt withheld, positions 5405-5596]
TTGGGCAAGAATGAAGAAGGAGCCCCACAGGAAGGAATTCTGGAAGATATGCCTGTGGATCCTGACAATG
AGGCTTATGAAATGCCTTCTGAGGAAGGGTATCAAGACTACGAACCTGAAGCCCTCGAGGGTCTGAACGA
CATCTTCGAGGCTCAGAAAATCGAATGGCACGAATAAAACCCAGCTTTCTTGTACAAAGTGGTTGATCTG
CTGGAAGATGGCGATTAGAGAGGTACGAAGATGGCGATTAGAGATCCCTCCCCCCCCCCTAACGTTACTG
GCCGAAGCCGCTTGGAATAAGGCCGGTGTGCGTTTGTCTATATGTTATTTTCCACCATATTGCCGTCTTT
TGGCAATGTGAGGGCCCGGAAACCTGGCCCTGTCTTCTTGACGAGCATTCCTAGGGGTCTTTCCCCTCTC
GCCAAAGGAATGCAAGGTCTGTTGAATGTCGTGAAGGAAGCAGTTCCTCTGGAAGCTTCTTGAAGACAAA
CAACGTCTGTAGCGACCCTTTGCAGGCAGCGGAACCCCCCACCTGGCGACAGGTGCCTCTGCGGCCAAAA
GCCACGTGTATAAGATACACCTGCAAAGGCGGCACAACCCCAGTGCCACGTTGTGAGTTGGATAGTTGTG
GAAAGAGTCAAATGGCTCTCCTCAAGCGTATTCAACAAGGGGCTGAAGGATGCCCAGAAGGTACCCCATT
GTATGGGATCTGATCTGGGGCCTCGGTGCACATGCTTTACATGTGTTTAGTCGAGGTTAAAAAAACGTCT
AGGCCCCCCGAACCACGGGGACGTGGTTTTCCTTTGAAAAACACGATGATAATATGGCCACAATGGACTA
CAAGGACGACGATGACAAGTTCGTCAAATCTGAGACTCTGGAGTTGAAGGAGGAAGAGGAGGTACTGATG
CTGCTGGGCTCGGCTTCCCCGGCCTCGGCGACCCTGACCCCGATGTCCTCCAGCGCGGACGAGGAGGAGG
ACGAGGAGCTGCGCCGGCCGGGCTCCGCGCGTGGGCAGCGTGGAGCGGAAGCCGGGCAGGGGGTGCAGGG
CAGTCCGGCGTCGGGTGCCGGGGGTTGCCGGCCAGGGCGGCTGCTGGGCCTGATGCACGAGTGCAAGCGT
CGCCCGTCGCGCTCACGGGCCGTCTCCCGAGGTGCCAAGACGGCGGAGACGGTGCAGCGCATCAAGAAGA
CCCGCAGGCTCAAGGCCAACAACCGCGAGCGCAACCGCATGCACAACCTAAACGCCGCGCTGGACGCGCT
GCGCGAGGTGCTGCCCACCTTCCCCGAGGATGCCAAGCTCACGAAGATCGAGACGCTGCGCTTCGCCCAC
AATTACATCTGGGCGCTCACCGAGACTCTGCGCCTGGCGGACCACTGCGCCGGCGCCGGTGGCCTCCAGG
GGGCGCTCTTCACGGAGGCGGTGCTCCTGAGCCCGGGAGCTGCGCTCGGCGCCAGCGGGGACAGCCCTTC
TCCACCTTCCTCCTGGAGCTGCACCAACAGCCCGGCGTCATCCTCCAACTCCACGTCCCCATACAGCTGC
ACTTTATCGCCCGCTAGCCCCGGGTCAGACGTGGACTACTGGCAGCCCCCACCTCCGGAGAAGCATCGTT
ATGCGCCTCACCTGCCCCTCGCCAGGGACTGTATCTCTAGAGAGGGCAGGGGAAGTCTTCTAACATGCGG
GGACGTGGAGGAAAATCCCGGCCCACTCGAGATGACCGAGTACAAGCCCACGGTGCGCCTCGCCACCCGC
GACGACGTCCCCAGGGCCGTACGCACCCTCGCCGCCGCGTTCGCCGACTACCCCGCCACGCGCCACACCG
TCGATCCGGACCGCCACATCGAGCGGGTCACCGAGCTGCAAGAACTCTTCCTCACGCGCGTCGGGCTCGA
CATCGGCAAGGTGTGGGTCGCGGACGACGGCGCCGCGGTGGCGGTCTGGACCACGCCGGAGAGCGTCGAA
GCGGGGGCGGTGTTCGCCGAGATCGGCCCGCGCATGGCCGAGTTGAGCGGTTCCCGGCTGGCCGCGCAGC
AACAGATGGAAGGCCTCCTGGCGCCGCACCGGCCCAAGGAGCCCGCGTGGTTCCTGGCCACCGTCGGCGT
CTCGCCCGACCACCAGGGCAAGGGTCTGGGCAGCGCCGTCGTGCTCCCCGGAGTGGAGGCGGCCGAGCGC
GCCGGGGTGCCCGCCTTCCTGGAGACCTCCGCGCCCCGCAACCTCCCCTTCTACGAGCGGCTCGGCTTCA
CCGTCACCGCCGACGTCGAGGTGCCCGAAGGACCGCGCACCTGGTGCATGACCCGCAAGCCCGGTGCCTG
AAATCAACCTCTGGATTACAAAATTTGTGAAAGATTGACTGGTATTCTTAACTATGTTGCTCCTTTTACG
CTATGTGGATACGCTGCTTTAATGCCTTTGTATCATGCTATTGCTTCCCGTATGGCTTTCATTTTCTCCT
CCTTGTATAAATCCTGGTTGCTGTCTCTTTATGAGGAGTTGTGGCCCGTTGTCAGGCAACGTGGCGTGGT
GTGCACTGTGTTTGCTGACGCAACCCCCACTGGTTGGGGCATTGCCACCACCTGTCAGCTCCTTTCCGGG
ACTTTCGCTTTCCCCCTCCCTATTGCCACGGCGGAACTCATCGCCGCCTGCCTTGCCCGCTGCTGGACAG
GGGCTCGGCTGTTGGGCACTGACAATTCCGTGGTGTTGTCGGGGAAATCATCGTCCTTTCCTTGGCTGCT
CGCCTGTGTTGCCACCTGGATTCTGCGCGGGACGTCCTTCTGCTACGTCCCTTCGGCCCTCAATCCAGCG
GACCTTCCTTCCCGCGGCCTGCTGCCGGCTCTGCGGCCTCTTCCGCGTCTTCGCCTTCGCCCTCAGACGA
GTCGGATCTCCCTTTGGGCCGCCTCCCCGCCTCGAGAGATCTACGGGTGGCATCCCTGTGACCCCTCCCC
AGTGCCTCTCCTGGCCCTGGAAGTTGCCACTCCAGTGCCCACCAGCCTTGTCCTAATAAAATTAAGTTGC
ATCATTTTGTCTGACTAGGTGTCCTTCTATAATATTATGGGGTGGAGGGGGGTGGTATGGAGCAAGGGGC
AAGTTGGGAAGACAACCTGTAGGGCCTGCGGGGTCTATTGGGAACCAAGCTGGAGTGCAGTGGCACAATC
TTGGCTCACTGCAATCTCCGCCTCCTGGGTTCAAGCGATTCTCCTGCCTCAGCCTCCCGAGTTGTTGGGA
TTCCAGGCATGCATGACCAGGCTCAGCTAATTTTTGTTTTTTTGGTAGAGACGGGGTTTCACCATATTGG
CCAGGCTGGTCTCCAACTCCTAATCTCAGGTGATCTACCCACCTTGGCCTCCCAAATTGCTGGGATTACA
GGCGTGAACCACTGCTCCCTTCCCTGTCCTTGTACCTTAATTAAGTTAACTGCTAGACTGCAGAGGGCCC
TGCGTATGAGTGCAAGTGGGTTTTAGGACCAGGATGAGGCGGGGTGGGGGTGCCTACCTGACGACCGACC
CCGACCCACTGGACAAGCACCCAACCCCCATTCCCCAAATTGCGCATCCCCTATCAGAGAGGGGGAGGGG
AAACAGGATGCGGCGAGGCGCGTGCGCACTGCCAGCTTCAGCACCGCGGACAGTGCCTTCGCCCCCGCCT
GGCGGCGCGCGCCACCGCCGCCTCAGCACTGAAGGCGCGCTGACGTCACTCGCCGGTCCCCCGCAAACTC
CCCTTCCCGGCCACCTTGGTCGCGTCCGCGCCGCCGCCGGCCCAGCCGGACCGCACCACGCGAGGCGCGA
GATAGGGGGGCACGGGCGCGACCATCTGCGCTGCGGCGCCGGCGACTCAGCGCTGCCTCAGTCTGCGGTG
GGCAGCGGAGGAGTCGTGTCGTGCCTGAGAGCGCAGTCGAGCCGCCACCATGAAGGACAACACCGTGCCC
CTGAAGCTGATCGCCCTGCTGGCCAACGGCGAGTTCCACTCTGGCGAGCAGCTGGGAGAGACCCTGGGAA
TGAGCAGAGCCGCCATCAACAAGCACATCCAGACACTGAGAGACTGGGGAGTGGACGTGTTCACCGTGCC
TGGCAAGGGCTACAGCCTGCCTGAGCCTATCCAGCTGCTGAACGCCAAGCAGATCCTGGGACAGCTGGAT
GGCGGAAGCGTGGCCGTGCTGCCTGTGATCGACTCCACCAATCAGTACCTGCTGGACAGAATCGGAGAGC
TGAAGTCCGGCGACGCCTGCATCGCCGAGTACCAGCAGGCTGGCAGAGGAAGAAGAGGACGGAAGTGGTT
CAGCCCATTCGGAGCCAACCTGTACCTGTCCATGTTCTGGAGACTGGAGCAGGGACCTGCTGCTGCCATC
GGACTGAGTCTGGTGATCGGAATCGTGATGGCCGAGGTGCTGAGAAAGCTGGGAGCCGACAAGGTGAGAG
TGAAGTGGCCTAATGACCTGTACCTCCAGGACCGCAAGCTGGCTGGCATCCTGGTGGAGCTGACAGGCAA
GACAGGCGATGCCGCTCAGATCGTGATCGGAGCCGGAATCAACATGGCCATGAGAAGAGTGGAGGAGAGC
GTGGTGAACCAGGGCTGGATCACCCTGCAGGAGGCTGGCATCAACCTGGACCGGAACACCCTGGCCGCCA
TGCTGATCAGAGAGCTGAGAGCCGCTCTGGAGCTGTTCGAGCAGGAGGGACTGGCTCCTTACCTGAGCAG
ATGGGAGAAGCTGGACAACTTCATCAACAGACCTGTGAAGCTGATCATCGGCGACAAGGAAATCTTCGGC
ATCTCCAGAGGAATCGACAAGCAGGGAGCTCTGCTGCTGGAGCAGGACGGAATCATCAAGCCCTGGATGG
GCGGAGAAATCTCCCTGAGAAGCGCAGAGAAGTAACGGCAATAAAAAGACAGAATAAAACGCACGGGTGT
TGGGTCGTTTGTTCGCGGCCGCGAGCTCACGGGGACAGCCCCCCCCCCAAAGCCCCCAGGGATGTAATTA
CGTCCCTCCCCCGCTAGGGGGCAGCAGCGAGCCGCCCGGGGCTCCGCTCCGGTCCGGCGCTCCCCCCGCA
TCCCCGAGCCGGCAGCGTGCGGGGACAGCCCGGGCACGGGGAAGGTGGCACGGGATCGCTTTCCTCTGAA
CGCTTCTCGCTGCTCTTTGAGCCTGCAGACACCTGGGGGGATACGGGGAAAAAGCTTTAGGCTGAAAGAG
AGATTTAGAATGACAGAATCATAGAACGGCCTGGGTTGCAAAGGAGCACAGTGCTCATCCAGATCCAACC
CCCTGCTATGTGCAGGGTCATCAACCAGCAGCCCAGGCTGCCCAGAGCCACATCCAGCCTGGCCTTGAAT
GCCTGCAGGGATGGGGCATCCACAGCCTCCTTGGGCAACCTGTTCAGTGCGTCACCACCCTCTGGGGGAA
AAACTGCCTCCTCATATCCAACCCAAACCTCCCCTGTCTCAGTGTAAAGCCATTCCCCCTTGTCCTATCA
AGGGGGAGTTTGCTGTGACATTGTTGGTCTGGGGTGACACATGTTTGCCAATTCAGTGCATCACGGAGAG
GCAGATCTTGGGGATAAGGAAGTGCAGGACAGCATGGACGTGGGACATGCAGGTGTTGAGGGCTCTGGGA
CACTCTCCAAGTCACAGCGTTCAGAACAGCCTTAAGGATAAGAAGATAGGATAGAAGGACAAAGAGCAAG
TTAAAACCCAGCATGGAGAGGAGCACAAAAAGGCCACAGACACTGCTGGTCCCTGTGTCTGAGCCTGCAT
GTTTGATGGTGTCTGGATGCAAGCAGAAGGGGTGGAAGAGCTTGCCTGGAGAGATACAGCTGGGTCAGTA
GGACTGGGACAGGCAGCTGGAGAATTGCCATGTAGATGTTCATACAATCGTCAAATCATGAAGGCTGGAA
AAGCCCTCCAAGATCCCCAAGACCAACCCCAACCCACCCACCGTGCCCACTGGCCATGTCCCTCAGTGCC
ACATCCCCACAGTTCTTCATCACCTCCAGGGACGGTGACCCCCCCACCTCCGTGGGCAGCTGTGCCACTG
CAGCACCGCTCTTTGGAGAAGGTAAATCTTGCTAAATCCAGCCCGACCCTCCCCTGGCACAACGTAAGGC
CATTATCTCTCATCCAACTCCAGGACGGAGTCAGTGAGAATATTGTTTAAACATTATAGGCGCGCCATTG
CTGGGATTACAGGCGTGAACCACTGCTCCCTTCCCTGTCCTTTTAAAAGTTTTGTTACTTTATAGAAGAA
ATTTTGAGTTTTTGTTTTTTTTTAATAAATAAATAAACATAAATAAATTGTTTGTTGAATTTATTATTAG
TATGTAAGTGTAAATATAATAAAACTTAATATCTATTCAAATTAATAAATAAACCTCGATATACAGACCG
ATAAAACACATGCGTCAATTTTACGCATGATTATCTTTAACGTACGTCACAATATGATTATCTTTCTAGG
GTTAAGCGATCGCTAATCCAGCTTTTGTTCCCTTTAGTGAGGGTTAATTGCGCGCTTGGCGTAATCATGG
TCATAGCTGTTTCCTGTGTGAAATTGTTATCCGCTCACAATTCCACACAACATACGAGCCGGAAGCATAA
AGTGTAAAGCCTGGGGTGCCTAATGAGTGAGCTAACTCACATTAATTGCGTTGCGCTCACTGCCCGCTTT
CCAGTCGGGAAACCTGTCGTGCCAGCTGCATTAATGAATCGGCCAACGCGCGGGGAGAGGCGGTTTGCGT
ATTGGGCGCTCTTCCGCTTCCTCGCTCACTGACTCGCTGCGCTCGGTCGTTCGGCTGCGGCGAGCGGTAT
CAGCTCACTCAAAGGCGGTAATACGGTTATCCACAGAATCAGGGGATAACGCAGGAAAGAACATGTGAGC
AAAAGGCCAGCAAAAGGCCAGGAACCGTAAAAAGGCCGCGTTGCTGGCGTTTTTCCATAGGCTCCGCCCC
CCTGACGAGCATCACAAAAATCGACGCTCAAGTCAGAGGTGGCGAAACCCGACAGGACTATAAAGATACC
AGGCGTTTCCCCCTGGAAGCTCCCTCGTGCGCTCTCCTGTTCCGACCCTGCCGCTTACCGGATACCTGTC
CGCCTTTCTCCCTTCGGGAAGCGTGGCGCTTTCTCATAGCTCACGCTGTAGGTATCTCAGTTCGGTGTAG
GTCGTTCGCTCCAAGCTGGGCTGTGTGCACGAACCCCCCGTTCAGCCCGACCGCTGCGCCTTATCCGGTA
ACTATCGTCTTGAGTCCAACCCGGTAAGACACGACTTATCGCCACTGGCAGCAGCCACTGGTAACAGGAT
TAGCAGAGCGAGGTATGTAGGCGGTGCTACAGAGTTCTTGAAGTGGTGGCCTAACTACGGCTACACTAGA
AGAACAGTATTTGGTATCTGCGCTCTGCTGAAGCCAGTTACCTTCGGAAAAAGAGTTGGTAGCTCTTGAT
CCGGCAAACAAACCACCGCTGGTAGCGGTGGTTTTTTTGTTTGCAAGCAGCAGATTACGCGCAGAAAAAA
AGGATCTCAAGAAGATCCTTTGATCTTTTCTACGGGGTCTGACGCTCAGTGGAACGAAAACTCACGTTAA
GGGATTTTGGTCATGAGATTATCAAAAAGGATCTTCACCTAGATCCTTTTAAATTAAAAATGAAGTTTTA
AATCAATCTAAAGTATATATGAGTAAACTTGGTCTGACAGTTACCAATGCTTAATCAGTGAGGCACCTAT
CTCAGCGATCTGTCTATTTCGTTCATCCATAGTTGCCTGACTCCCCGTCGTGTAGATAACTACGATACGG
GAGGGCTTACCATCTGGCCCCAGTGCTGCAATGATACCGCGAGACCCACGCTCACCGGCTCCAGATTTAT
CAGCAATAAACCAGCCAGCCGGAAGGGCCGAGCGCAGAAGTGGTCCTGCAACTTTATCCGCCTCCATCCA
GTCTATTAATTGTTGCCGGGAAGCTAGAGTAAGTAGTTCGCCAGTTAATAGTTTGCGCAACGTTGTTGCC
ATTGCTACAGGCATCGTGGTGTCACGCTCGTCGTTTGGTATGGCTTCATTCAGCTCCGGTTCCCAACGAT
CAAGGCGAGTTACATGATCCCCCATGTTGTGCAAAAAAGCGGTTAGCTCCTTCGGTCCTCCGATCGTTGT
CAGAAGTAAGTTGGCCGCAGTGTTATCACTCATGGTTATGGCAGCACTGCATAATTCTCTTACTGTCATG
CCATCCGTAAGATGCTTTTCTGTGACTGGTGAGTACTCAACCAAGTCATTCTGAGAATAGTGTATGCGGC
GACCGAGTTGCTCTTGCCCGGCGTCAATACGGGATAATACCGCGCCACATAGCAGAACTTTAAAAGTGCT
CATCATTGGAAAACGTTCTTCGGGGCGAAAACTCTCAAGGATCTTACCGCTGTTGAGATCCAGTTCGATG
TAACCCACTCGTGCACCCAACTGATCTTCAGCATCTTTTACTTTCACCAGCGTTTCTGGGTGAGCAAAAA
CAGGAAGGCAAAATGCCGCAAAAAAGGGAATAAGGGCGACACGGAAATGTTGAATACTCATACTCTTCCT
TTTTCAATATTATTGAAGCATTTATCAGGGTTATTGTCTCATGAGCGGATACATATTTGAATGTATTTAG
AAAAATAAACAAATAGGGGTTCCGCGCACATTTCCCCGAAAAGTGCCACCTGACGTCGACGGATCGGGAG
ATCTCCCGATCCCCTATGGTGCACTCTCAGTACAATCTGCTCTGATGCCGCATAGTTAAGCCAGTATCTG
CTCCCTGCTTGTGTGTTGGAGGTCGCTGA
Features (pLannotate 1.2.2; 37 found; start..end, strand, type, name):
    719..943     -  polyA_signal   bGH poly(A) signal: bovine growth hormone polyadenylation signal
    972..1541    -  CDS            Rta AD: transcriptional activation domain from the human herpesvirus 4 (Epstein-Barr virus) replication and transcription activator Rta/BRLF1 (Hardwick et al., 1992; Chavez et al., 2015)
   1560..2339    -  CDS            RELA (fragment): TF65_HUMAN - Also known as NFKB3. Experimental evidence at protein level: Swiss-Prot protein existence level 1. NF-kappa-B is a pleiotropic transcription factor present in almost all cell types and is the endpoint of a series of signal transduction events that are initiated by a vast array of stimuli related to many biological processes such as inflammation, immunity, differentiation, cell growth, tumorigenesis and apoptosis. NF-kappa-B is a homo- or heterodimeric complex formed by the Rel-like domain- containing proteins RELA/p65, RELB, NFKB1/p105, NFKB1/p50, REL and NFKB2/p52. The heterodime
   2565..3188    -  CDS            rtTA3 (fragment): reverse tetracycline transactivator 3 activates expression from Tet-responsive promoters in the presence of doxycycline
   3261..3656    -  CDS            BSD: blasticidin S deaminase; Aspergillus terreus BSD; confers resistance to blasticidin
   3666..4176    -  promoter       hPGK promoter: human phosphoglycerate kinase 1 promoter
   4883..4942    +  promoter       TRE3GV promoter (fragment): 3rd-generation Tet-responsive promoter that can be activated by binding of Tet-On® 3G, optimized for retroviral and lentiviral vectors
   4997..5016    +  promoter       H1-2O2 promoter (fragment): doxycycline-inducible variant of the human H1 RNA promoter (Henriksen et al., 2007)
   5037..5062    +  promoter       TRE3GV promoter (fragment): 3rd-generation Tet-responsive promoter that can be activated by binding of Tet-On® 3G, optimized for retroviral and lentiviral vectors
   5081..5109    +  promoter       TRE3GV promoter (fragment): 3rd-generation Tet-responsive promoter that can be activated by binding of Tet-On® 3G, optimized for retroviral and lentiviral vectors
   5126..5145    +  promoter       PLtetO-1 promoter (fragment): modified phage lambda PL promoter with tet operator sites (Lutz and Bujard, 1997)
   5266..5290    +  protein_bind   attB1: mutant version of attB; recombination site for the Gateway® BP reaction BP Clonase™
   5300..5719    +  CDS            SNCA (sequence partly withheld): SYUA_HUMAN - Also known as NACP, PARK1. Experimental evidence at protein level: Swiss-Prot protein existence level 1. Neuronal protein that plays several roles in synaptic activity such as regulation of synaptic vesicle trafficking and subsequent neurotransmitter release. Participates as a monomer in synaptic vesicle exocytosis by enhancing vesicle priming, fusion and dilation of exocytotic fusion pores (PubMed:28288128, PubMed:30404828). Mechanistically, acts by increasing local Ca(2+) release from microdomains which is essential for the enhancement of ATP-induced exocytosis (PubMed:30404828)
   5729..5770    +  CDS            AviTag™ (fragment): peptide tag that allows for enzymatic biotinylation
   5775..5799    -  protein_bind   attB2: mutant version of attB; recombination site for the Gateway® BP reaction BP Clonase™
   5956..6418    +  misc_feature   IRES: internal ribosome entry site (IRES) of the encephalomyocarditis virus (EMCV)
   6435..6455    +  CDS            FLAG (fragment): FLAG® epitope tag, followed by an enterokinase cleavage site
   6456..7241    +  CDS            Neurog2: NGN2_MOUSE - Also known as Ath4a, Atoh4, Ngn2. Experimental evidence at protein level: Swiss-Prot protein existence level 1. Transcriptional regulator. Involved in neuronal differentiation. Activates transcription by binding to the E box (5'- CANNTG-3'). From Mus musculus (Mouse).
   7248..7300    +  CDS            T2A (fragment): 2A peptide from Thosea asigna virus capsid protein Eukaryotic ribosomes fail to insert a peptide bond between the Gly and Pro residues, yielding separate polypeptides.
   7308..7907    +  CDS            PuroR: puromycin N-acetyltransferase; pac from Streptomyces alboniger; confers resistance to puromycin
   7908..8496    +  misc_feature   WPRE: woodchuck hepatitis virus posttranscriptional regulatory element
   8511..8987    +  polyA_signal   hGH poly(A) signal: human growth hormone polyadenylation signal
   9035..9482    +  promoter       hSyn promoter: human synapsin I promoter; confers neuron-specific expression (Kügler et al., 2003)
   9496..10458   +  CDS            birA: BIRA_ECOLI - Also known as bioR, dhbB. Experimental evidence at protein level: Swiss-Prot protein existence level 1. Acts both as a biotin--[acetyl-CoA-carboxylase] ligase and a biotin-operon repressor. In the presence of ATP, BirA activates biotin to form the BirA-biotinyl-5'-adenylate (BirA-bio-5'-AMP or holoBirA) complex. HoloBirA can either transfer the biotinyl moiety to the biotin carboxyl carrier protein (BCCP) subunit of acetyl-CoA carboxylase, or bind to the biotin operator site and inhibit transcription of the operon. From Escherichia coli (strain K12).
  10462..10510   +  polyA_signal   HSV TK poly(A) signal: herpes simplex virus thymidine kinase polyadenylation signal (Cole and Stacy, 1985)
  11064..11192   -  CDS            OR51A4 (fragment): O51A4_HUMAN - Experimental evidence at transcript level: Swiss-Prot protein existence level 2. Odorant receptor. From Homo sapiens (Human).
  11218..11376   -  CDS            OR51A7 (fragment): O51A7_HUMAN - Experimental evidence at transcript level: Swiss-Prot protein existence level 2. Odorant receptor. From Homo sapiens (Human).
  11753..11798   +  polyA_signal   hGH poly(A) signal (fragment): human growth hormone polyadenylation signal
  12067..12085   -  promoter       T3 promoter: promoter for bacteriophage T3 RNA polymerase
  12128..12150   -  protein_bind   lac operator (fragment): The lac repressor binds to the lac operator to inhibit transcription in E. coli. This inhibition can be relieved by adding lactose or isopropyl-β-D-thiogalactopyranoside (IPTG). lac repressor encoded by lacI
  12154..12184   -  promoter       lac promoter: promoter for the E. coli lac operon
  12199..12220   -  protein_bind   CAP binding site: CAP binding activates transcription in the presence of cAMP. E. coli catabolite activator protein
  12233..12325   -  CDS            lacI (fragment): lac repressor; lacI; The lac repressor binds to the lac operator to inhibit transcription in E. coli. This inhibition can be relieved by adding lactose or isopropyl-β-D-thiogalactopyranoside (IPTG).
  12508..13096   -  rep_origin     ori: high-copy-number ColE1/pMB1/pBR322/pUC origin of replication
  13267..14127   -  CDS            AmpR: β-lactamase; bla; confers resistance to ampicillin, carbenicillin, and related antibiotics
  14128..14232   -  promoter       AmpR promoter: bla
  14291..14343   -  misc_feature   bom (fragment): basis of mobility region from pBR322
