[The description below was written by a language model from this plasmid's Addgene catalogue record and pLannotate feature annotations shown in this document.]
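Description:
piggyBac_rtTA (4th_Gen)_SNCA-Avi_IRES_NGN2-2A-PURO_Synapsin-BirA (pEHA1628) is a 14.4 kb mammalian expression plasmid built on a piggyBac transposon backbone, intended for stable genomic integration of an all-in-one doxycycline-inducible system. It is propagated in E. coli through a high-copy ColE1/pUC-type origin with ampicillin selection. The automated feature table does not annotate the piggyBac terminal repeats, so their positions cannot be confirmed from the record. A few short hits, such as the olfactory receptor fragments, are probably incidental matches in spacer or insulator sequence.

The inducible unit is driven by a Tet-responsive promoter (TRE4G per the catalogue, detected as scattered tet-operator and TRE3G fragments). It produces a single transcript encoding human alpha-synuclein (SNCA) with a C-terminal AviTag, inserted by Gateway cloning between attB1 and attB2. An EMCV IRES follows and directs translation of FLAG-tagged mouse Neurogenin-2, linked by a T2A peptide to puromycin N-acetyltransferase. WPRE and an hGH polyadenylation signal complete this unit.

On the opposite strand, an hPGK promoter drives blasticidin S deaminase followed by a reverse tet transactivator. This appears to be an rtTA DNA-binding portion joined to p65 (RELA) and Rta activation domains, and it ends in a bGH poly(A) signal. A separate human synapsin I promoter expresses human codon-optimized E. coli BirA biotin ligase with an HSV TK poly(A) signal.

Doxycycline therefore induces Ngn2-mediated conversion to cortical neurons together with tagged alpha-synuclein and puromycin resistance. The neuron-specific BirA can then biotinylate the AviTag, which would allow streptavidin-based capture or detection of alpha-synuclein in the induced neurons.
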