Addgene plasmid #209086: piggyBac_rtTA (4th_Gen)_SNCA-Avi_IRES_NGN2-2A-PURO_Synapsin-BirA (pEHA1628)
Purpose: Ngn2 mediated cortical neuron induction, SNCA(Avi tagged) expression, Synapsin promoter BirA ligase expression
Depositing lab: Vikram Khurana. Publication: The Parkinson's disease protein alpha-synuclein is a modulator of processing bodies and mRNA stability. Hallacli E, Kayatekin C, Nazeen S, Wang XH, Sheinkopf Z, Sathyakumar S, Sarkar S, Jiang X, Dong X, Di Maio R, Wang W, Keeney MT, Felsky D, Sandoe J, Vahdatshoar A, Udeshi ND, Mani DR, Carr SA, Lindquist S, De Jager PL, Bartel DP, Myers CL, Greenamyre JT, Feany MB, Sunyaev SR, Chung CY, Khurana V. Cell. 2022 Jun 9;185(12):2035-2056.e33. doi: 10.1016/j.cell.2022.05.008. PubMed 35688132.
Backbone
  Vector backbone: piggyBac-rtTA (4th_Gen)
  Vector type: Mammalian Expression
Growth in bacteria
  Bacterial resistance: Ampicillin, 100 μg/mL
  Growth temperature: 37°C
  Growth strain: DH5alpha
  Copy number: High Copy
Gene/Insert 1
  Gene/Insert name: SNCA
  Species: H. sapiens (human)
  Entrez Gene: SNCA (a.k.a. NACP, PARK1, PARK4, PD1)
  Promoter: TRE4G
  Tag / fusion protein: AviTag (C terminal on insert)
  Cloning method: Gateway Cloning
  Sequencing primers: 5′ n/a
Gene/Insert 2
  Gene/Insert name: NGN2
  Species: M. musculus (mouse)
  Entrez Gene: Neurog2 (a.k.a. Atoh4, Math4A, bHLHa8, ngn-2, ngn2)
Gene/Insert 3
  Gene/Insert name: BirA
  Species: E. coli
  Mutation: human codon optimized
  Promoter: hSyn
  Cloning method: Unknown
  Sequencing primers: 5′ n/a
Terms and licenses: Academic/Nonprofit Terms; Industry Terms: Not Available to Industry
Depositor comments: pEHA1628
How to cite: piggyBac_rtTA (4th_Gen)_SNCA-Avi_IRES_NGN2-2A-PURO_Synapsin-BirA (pEHA1628) was a gift from Vikram Khurana (Addgene plasmid # 209086 ; http://n2t.net/addgene:209086 ; RRID:Addgene_209086)
